>Addgene plasmid #214927 | pLX304_miRFP670nano-P2A-ERM-gCam6f | addgene full sequence | sequence record 429502 | Addgene NGS Result
GGTTATTAATAGTAATCAATTACGGGGTCATTAGTTCATAGCCCATATATGGAGTTCCGCGTTACATAAC
TTACGGTAAATGGCCCGCCTGGCTGACCGCCCAACGACCCCCGCCCATTGACGTCAATAATGACGTATGT
TCCCATAGTAACGCCAATAGGGACTTTCCATTGACGTCAATGGGTGGAGTATTTACGGTAAACTGCCCAC
TTGGCAGTACATCAAGTGTATCATATGCCAAGTACGCCCCCTATTGACGTCAATGACGGTAAATGGCCCG
CCTGGCATTATGCCCAGTACATGACCTTATGGGACTTTCCTACTTGGCAGTACATCTACGTATTAGTCAT
CGCTATTACCATGGTGATGCGGTTTTGGCAGTACATCAATGGGCGTGGATAGCGGTTTGACTCACGGGGA
TTTCCAAGTCTCCACCCCATTGACGTCAATGGGAGTTTGTTTTGGCACCAAAATCAACGGGACTTTCCAA
AATGTCGTAACAACTCCGCCCCATTGACGCAAATGGGCGGTAGGCGTGTACGGTGGGAGGTCTATATAAG
CAGAGCTCTCTGGCTAACTGTCGGGATCAACAAGTTTGTACAAAAAAGCAGGCTTCGAAGGAGATAGAAC
CATGGCAAACCTGGACAAGATGCTGAATACCACAGTAACAGAGGTGCGGCAGTTCCTGCAGGTGGACAGA
GTGTGCGTGTTCCAGTTTGAGGAGGATTATAGCGGAGTGGTGGTGGTGGAGGCCGTGGACGATAGGTGGA
TCTCCATCCTGAAGACCCAGGTGCGGGATAGATACTTCATGGAGACAAGGGGCGAGGAGTATTCTCACGG
CCGCTACCAGGCCATCGCCGACATCTACACCGCAAACCTGACAGAGTGCTACAGGGATCTGCTGACACAG
TTTCAGGTGAGAGCAATCCTGGCCGTGCCCATCCTGCAGGGCAAGAAGCTGTGGGGCCTGTTGGTGGCAC
ACCAGCTGGCGGCCCCTAGACAGTGGCAGACCTGGGAGATCGACTTTCTGAAGCAGCAGGCCGTGGTGGT
GGGCATCGCCATCCAGCAGAGCGGAAGCGGAGCTACTAACTTCAGCCTGCTGAAGCAGGCTGGAGACGTG
GAGGAGAACCCTGGACCTCGTACGATGCATCCGGATATGGACCCTGTGGTCGTGCTGGGGCTGTGCCTGA
GCTGTCTGCTGCTGCTGAGCCTGTGGAAGCAGTCCTACGGAGGCGGGTTGGATCCACCGGTCGCCACCAT
GGTCGACTCATCACGTCGTAAGTGGAATAAGACAGGTCACGCAGTCAGAGCTATAGGTCGGCTGAGCTCA
CTCGAGAACGTCTATATCAAGGCCGACAAGCAGAAGAACGGCATCAAGGCGAACTTCAAGATCCGCCACA
ACATCGAGGACGGCGGCGTGCAGCTCGCCTACCACTACCAGCAGAACACCCCCATCGGCGACGGCCCCGT
GCTGCTGCCCGACAACCACTACCTGAGCGTGCAGTCCAAACTTTCGAAAGACCCCAACGAGAAGCGCGAT
CACATGGTCCTGCTGGAGTTCGTGACCGCCGCCGGGATCACTCTCGGCATGGACGAGCTGTACAAGGGCG
GTACCGGAGGGAGCATGGTGAGCAAGGGCGAGGAGCTGTTCACCGGGGTGGTGCCCATCCTGGTCGAGCT
GGACGGCGACGTAAACGGCCACAAGTTCAGCGTGTCCGGCGAGGGTGAGGGCGATGCCACCTACGGCAAG
CTGACCCTGAAGTTCATCTGCACCACCGGCAAGCTGCCCGTGCCCTGGCCCACCCTCGTGACCACCCTGA
CCTACGGCGTGCAGTGCTTCAGCCGCTACCCCGACCACATGAAGCAGCACGACTTCTTCAAGTCCGCCAT
GCCCGAAGGCTACATCCAGGAGCGCACCATCTTCTTCAAGGACGACGGCAACTACAAGACCCGCGCCGAG
GTGAAGTTCGAGGGCGACACCCTGGTGAACCGCATCGAGCTGAAGGGCATCGACTTCAAGGAGGACGGCA
ACATCCTGGGGCACAAGCTGGAGTACAACCTGCCGGACCAACTGACTGAAGAGCAGATCGCAGAATTTAA
AGAGGAATTCTCCCTATTTGACAAGGACGGGGATGGGACAATAACAACCAAGGAGCTGGGGACGGTGATG
CGGTCTCTGGGGCAGAACCCCACAGAAGCAGAGCTGCAGGACATGATCAATGAAGTAGATGCCGACGGTG
ACGGCACAATCGACTTCCCTGAGTTCCTGACAATGATGGCAAGAAAAATGAAATACAGGGACACGGAAGA
AGAAATTAGAGAAGCGTTCGGTGTGTTTGATAAGGATGGCAATGGCTACATCAGTGCAGCAGAGCTTCGC
CACGTGATGACAAACCTTGGAGAGAAGTTAACAGATGAAGAGGTTGATGAAATGATCAGGGAAGCAGACA
TCGATGGGGATGGTCAGGTAAACTACGAAGAGTTTGTACAAATGATGACAGCGAAGCTTTAAGCTAGCGC
TAACCGGTGGCGCGTTAAGTCGACAATCAACCTCTGGATTACAAAATTTGTGAAAGATTGACTGGTATTC
TTAACTATGTTGCTCCTTTTACGCTATGTGGATACGCTGCTTTAATGCCTTTGTATCATGCTATTGCTTC
CCGTATGGCTTTCATTTTCTCCTCCTTGTATAAATCCTGGTTGCTGTCTCTTTATGAGGAGTTGTGGCCC
GTTGTCAGGCAACGTGGCGTGGTGTGCACTGTGTTTGCTGACGCAACCCCCACTGGTTGGGGCATTGCCA
CCACCTGTCAGCTCCTTTCCGGGACTTTCGCTTTCCCCCTCCCTATTGCCACGGCGGAACTCATCGCCGC
CTGCCTTGCCCGCTGCTGGACAGGGGCTCGGCTGTTGGGCACTGACAATTCCGTGGTGTTGTCGGGGAAA
TCATCGTCCTTTCCTTGGCTGCTCGCCTGTGTTGCCACCTGGATTCTGCGCGGGACGTCCTTCTGCTACG
TCCCTTCGGCCCTCAATCCAGCGGACCTTCCTTCCCGCGGCCTGCTGCCGGCTCTGCGGCCTCTTCCGCG
TCTTCGCCTTCGCCCTCAGACGAGTCGGATCTCCCTTTGGGCCGCCTCCCCGCGTCGACTTTAAGACCAA
TGACTTACAAGGCAGCTGTAGATCTTAGCCACTTTTTAAAAGAAAAGGGGGGACTGGAAGGGCTAATTCA
CTCCCAACGAAGACAAGATCTGCTTTTTGCTTGTACTGGGTCTCTCTGGTTAGACCAGATCTGAGCCTGG
GAGCTCTCTGGCTAACTAGGGAACCCACTGCTTAAGCCTCAATAAAGCTTGCCTTGAGTGCTTCAAGTAG
TGTGTGCCCGTCTGTTGTGTGACTCTGGTAACTAGAGATCCCTCAGACCCTTTTAGTCAGTGTGGAAAAT
CTCTAGCAGTACGTATAGTAGTTCATGTCATCTTATTATTCAGTATTTATAACTTGCAAAGAAATGAATA
TCAGAGAGTGAGAGGAACTTGTTTATTGCAGCTTATAATGGTTACAAATAAAGCAATAGCATCACAAATT
TCACAAATAAAGCATTTTTTTCACTGCATTCTAGTTGTGGTTTGTCCAAACTCATCAATGTATCTTATCA
TGTCTGGCTCTAGCTATCCCGCCCCTAACTCCGCCCATCCCGCCCCTAACTCCGCCCAGTTCCGCCCATT
CTCCGCCCCATGGCTGACTAATTTTTTTTATTTATGCAGAGGCCGAGGCCGCCTCGGCCTCTGAGCTATT
CCAGAAGTAGTGAGGAGGCTTTTTTGGAGGCCTAGGGACGTACCCAATTCGCCCTATAGTGAGTCGTATT
ACGCGCGCTCACTGGCCGTCGTTTTACAACGTCGTGACTGGGAAAACCCTGGCGTTACCCAACTTAATCG
CCTTGCAGCACATCCCCCTTTCGCCAGCTGGCGTAATAGCGAAGAGGCCCGCACCGATCGCCCTTCCCAA
CAGTTGCGCAGCCTGAATGGCGAATGGG
[124 nt withheld, positions 4019-4142]
C
[91 nt withheld, positions 4144-4234]
A
[49 nt withheld, positions 4236-4284]
CCTTTGACGTTGGAGTCCACGTTCTTT
[37 nt withheld, positions 4312-4348]
ACCCTATCTCGGTCTATTCTTTTGATTTATAAGGGATTTTGCCGATTTCGGCCTATTGGTTAAAAAATGA
GCTGATTTAACAAAAATTTAACGCGAATTTTAACAAAATATTAACGCTTACAATTTAGGTGGCACTTTTC
GGGGAAATGTGCGCGGAACCCCTATTTGTTTATTTTTCTAAATACATTCAAATATGTATCCGCTCATGAG
ACAATAACCCTGATAAATGCTTCAATAATATTGAAAAAGGAAGAGTATGAGTATTCAACATTTCCGTGTC
GCCCTTATTCCCTTTTTTGCGGCATTTTGCCTTCCTGTTTTTGCTCACCCAGAAACGCTGGTGAAAGTAA
AAGATGCTGAAGATCAGTTGGGTGCACGAGTGGGTTACATCGAACTGGATCTCAACAGCGGTAAGATCCT
TGAGAGTTTTCGCCCCGAAGAACGTTTTCCAATGATGAGCACTTTTAAAGTTCTGCTATGTGGCGCGGTA
TTATCCCGTATTGACGCCGGGCAAGAGCAACTCGGTCGCCGCATACACTATTCTCAGAATGACTTGGTTG
AGTACTCACCAGTCACAGAAAAGCATCTTACGGATGGCATGACAGTAAGAGAATTATGCAGTGCTGCCAT
AACCATGAGTGATAACACTGCGGCCAACTTACTTCTGACAACGATCGGAGGACCGAAGGAGCTAACCGCT
TTTTTGCACAACATGGGGGATCATGTAACTCGCCTTGATCGTTGGGAACCGGAGCTGAATGAAGCCATAC
CAAACGACGAGCGTGACACCACGATGCCTGTAGCAATGGCAACAACGTTGCGCAAACTATTAACTGGCGA
ACTACTTACTCTAGCTTCCCGGCAACAATTAATAGACTGGATGGAGGCGGATAAAGTTGCAGGACCACTT
CTGCGCTCGGCCCTTCCGGCTGGCTGGTTTATTGCTGATAAATCTGGAGCCGGTGAGCGTGGGTCTCGCG
GTATCATTGCAGCACTGGGGCCAGATGGTAAGCCCTCCCGTATCGTAGTTATCTACACGACGGGGAGTCA
GGCAACTATGGATGAACGAAATAGACAGATCGCTGAGATAGGTGCCTCACTGATTAAGCATTGGTAACTG
TCAGACCAAGTTTACTCATATATACTTTAGATTGATTTAAAACTTCATTTTTAATTTAAAAGGATCTAGG
TGAAGATCCTTTTTGATAATCTCATGACCAAAATCCCTTAACGTGAGTTTTCGTTCCACTGAGCGTCAGA
CCCCGTAGAAAAGATCAAAGGATCTTCTTGAGATCCTTTTTTTCTGCGCGTAATCTGCTGCTTGCAAACA
AAAAAACCACCGCTACCAGCGGTGGTTTGTTTGCCGGATCAAGAGCTACCAACTCTTTTTCCGAAGGTAA
CTGGCTTCAGCAGAGCGCAGATACCAAATACTGTTCTTCTAGTGTAGCCGTAGTTAGGCCACCACTTCAA
GAACTCTGTAGCACCGCCTACATACCTCGCTCTGCTAATCCTGTTACCAGTGGCTGCTGCCAGTGGCGAT
AAGTCGTGTCTTACCGGGTTGGACTCAAGACGATAGTTACCGGATAAGGCGCAGCGGTCGGGCTGAACGG
GGGGTTCGTGCACACAGCCCAGCTTGGAGCGAACGACCTACACCGAACTGAGATACCTACAGCGTGAGCT
ATGAGAAAGCGCCACGCTTCCCGAAGGGAGAAAGGCGGACAGGTATCCGGTAAGCGGCAGGGTCGGAACA
GGAGAGCGCACGAGGGAGCTTCCAGGGGGAAACGCCTGGTATCTTTATAGTCCTGTCGGGTTTCGCCACC
TCTGACTTGAGCGTCGATTTTTGTGATGCTCGTCAGGGGGGCGGAGCCTATGGAAAAACGCCAGCAACGC
GGCCTTTTTACGGTTCCTGGCCTTTTGCTGGCCTTTTGCTCACATGTTCTTTCCTGCGTTATCCCCTGAT
TCTGTGGATAACCGTATTACCGCCTTTGAGTGAGCTGATACCGCTCGCCGCAGCCGAACGACCGAGCGCA
GCGAGTCAGTGAGCGAGGAAGCGGAAGAGCGCCCAATACGCAAACCGCCTCTCCCCGCGCGTTGGCCGAT
TCATTAATGCAGCTGGCACGACAGGTTTCCCGACTGGAAAGCGGGCAGTGAGCGCAACGCAATTAATGTG
AGTTAGCTCACTCATTAGGCACCCCAGGCTTTACACTTTATGCTTCCGGCTCGTATGTTGTGTGGAATTG
TGAGCGGATAACAATTTCACACAGGAAACAGCTATGACCATGATTACGCCAAGCGCGCAATTAACCCTCA
CTAAAGGGAACAAAAGCTGGAGCTGCAAGCTTAATGTAGTCTTATGCAATACTCTTGTAGTCTTGCAACA
TGGTAACGATGAGTTAGCAACATGCCTTACAAGGAGAGAAAAAGCACCGTGCATGCCGATTGGTGGAAGT
AAGGTGGTACGATCGTGCCTTATTAGGAAGGCAACAGACGGGTCTGACATGGATTGGACGAACCACTGAA
TTGCCGCATTGCAGAGATATTGTATTTAAGTGCCTAGCTCGATACATAAACGGGTCTCTCTGGTTAGACC
AGATCTGAGCCTGGGAGCTCTCTGGCTAACTAGGGAACCCACTGCTTAAGCCTCAATAAAGCTTGCCTTG
AGTGCTTCAAGTAGTGTGTGCCCGTCTGTTGTGTGACTCTGGTAACTAGAGATCCCTCAGACCCTTTTAG
TCAGTGTGGAAAATCTCTAGCAGTGGCGCCCGAACAGGGACTTGAAAGCGAAAGGGAAACCAGAGGAGCT
CTCTCGACGCAGGACTCGGCTTGCTGAAGCGCGCACGGCAAGAGGCGAGGGGCGGCGACTGGTGAGTACG
CCAAAAATTTTGACTAGCGGAGGCTAGAAGGAGAGAGATGGGTGCGAGAGCGTCAGTATTAAGCGGGGGA
GAATTAGATCGCGATGGGAAAAAATTCGGTTAAGGCCAGGGGGAAAGAAAAAATATAAATTAAAACATAT
AGTATGGGCAAGCAGGGAGCTAGAACGATTCGCAGTTAATCCTGGCCTGTTAGAAACATCAGAAGGCTGT
AGACAAATACTGGGACAGCTACAACCATCCCTTCAGACAGGATCAGAAGAACTTAGATCATTATATAATA
CAGTAGCAACCCTCTATTGTGTGCATCAAAGGATAGAGATAAAAGACACCAAGGAAGCTTTAGACAAGAT
AGAGGAAGAGCAAAACAAAAGTAAGACCACCGCACAGCAAGCGGCCGCTGATCTTCAGACCTGGAGGAGG
AGATATGAGGGACAATTGGAGAAGTGAATTATATAAATATAAAGTAGTAAAAATTGAACCATTAGGAGTA
GCACCCACCAAGGCAAAGAGAAGAGTGGTGCAGAGAGAAAAAAGAGCAGTGGGAATAGGAGCTTTGTTCC
TTGGGTTCTTGGGAGCAGCAGGAAGCACTATGGGCGCAGCGTCAATGACGCTGACGGTACAGGCCAGACA
ATTATTGTCTGGTATAGTGCAGCAGCAGAACAATTTGCTGAGGGCTATTGAGGCGCAACAGCATCTGTTG
CAACTCACAGTCTGGGGCATCAAGCAGCTCCAGGCAAGAATCCTGGCTGTGGAAAGATACCTAAAGGATC
AACAGCTCCTGGGGATTTGGGGTTGCTCTGGAAAACTCATTTGCACCACTGCTGTGCCTTGGAATGCTAG
TTGGAGTAATAAATCTCTGGAACAGATTTGGAATCACACGACCTGGATGGAGTGGGACAGAGAAATTAAC
AATTACACAAGCTTAATACACTCCTTAATTGAAGAATCGCAAAACCAGCAAGAAAAGAATGAACAAGAAT
TATTGGAATTAGATAAATGGGCAAGTTTGTGGAATTGGTTTAACATAACAAATTGGCTGTGGTATATAAA
ATTATTCATAATGATAGTAGGAGGCTTGGTAGGTTTAAGAATAGTTTTTGCTGTACTTTCTATAGTGAAT
AGAGTTAGGCAGGGATATTCACCATTATCGTTTCAGACCCACCTCCCAACCCCGAGGGGACCCTTGCGCC
TTTTCCAAGGCAGCCCTGGGTTTGCGCAGGGACGCGGCTGCTCTGGGCGTGGTTCCGGGAAACGCAGCGG
CGCCGACCCTGGGTCTCGCACATTCTTCACGTCCGTTCGCAGCGTCACCCGGATCTTCGCCGCTACCCTT
GTGGGCCCCCCGGCGACGCTTCCTGCTCCGCCCCTAAGTCGGGAAGGTTCCTTGCGGTTCGCGGCGTGCC
GGACGTGACAAACGGAAGCCGCACGTCTCACTAGTACCCTCGCAGACGGACAGCGCCAGGGAGCAATGGC
AGCGCGCCGACCGCGATGGGCTGTGGCCAATAGCGGCTGCTCAGCAGGGCGCGCCGAGAGCAGCGGCCGG
GAAGGGGCGGTGCGGGAGGCGGGGTGTGGGGCGGTAGTGTGGGCCCTGTTCCTGCCCGCGCGGTGTTCCG
CATTCTGCAAGCCTCCGGAGCGCACGTCGGCAGTCGGCTCCCTCGTTGACCGAATCACCGACCTCTCTCC
CCAGGGGGTACCACCATGGCCAAGCCTTTGTCTCAAGAAGAATCCACCCTCATTGAAAGAGCAACGGCTA
CAATCAACAGCATCCCCATCTCTGAAGACTACAGCGTCGCCAGCGCAGCTCTCTCTAGCGACGGCCGCAT
CTTCACTGGTGTCAATGTATATCATTTTACTGGGGGACCTTGTGCAGAACTCGTGGTGCTGGGCACTGCT
GCTGCTGCGGCAGCTGGCAACCTGACTTGTATCGTCGCGATCGGAAATGAGAACAGGGGCATCTTGAGCC
CCTGCGGACGGTGCCGACAGGTGCTTCTCGATCTGCATCCTGGGATCAAAGCCATAGTGAAGGACAGTGA
TGGACAGCCGACGGCAGTTGGGATTCGTGAATTGCTGCCCTCTGGTTATGTGTGGGAGGGCCTGCAGCTG
CAGTAGTAAGAATTCTAGATCTTGAGACAAATGGCAGTATTCATCCACAATTTTAAAAGAAAAGGGGGGA
TTGGGGGGTACAGTGCAGGGGAAAGAATAGTAGACATAATAGCAACAGACATACAAACTAAAGAATTACA
AAAACAAATTACAAAAATTCAAAATTTTCGGGTTTATTACAGGGACAGCAGAGATCCACTTTGGCGCCGG
CTCGAGGGGGCCCGG
Features (pLannotate 1.2.2; 31 found; start..end, strand, type, name):
     60..363     +  enhancer       CMV enhancer: human cytomegalovirus immediate early enhancer
    364..567     +  promoter       CMV promoter: human cytomegalovirus (CMV) immediate early promoter
    590..614     +  protein_bind   attB1: mutant version of attB; recombination site for the Gateway® BP reaction BP Clonase™
    632..1072    +  CDS            miRFP670nano: miRFP670nano is a basic (constitutively fluorescent) near ir fluorescent protein published in 2019, derived from Nostoc punctiforme. It has very low acid sensitivity. It requires the cofactor biliverdin for fluorescence.
   1157..1249    +  CDS            CYP2C1 (fragment): CP2C1_RABIT - Experimental evidence at protein level: Swiss-Prot protein existence level 1. Cytochromes P450 are a group of heme-thiolate monooxygenases. In liver microsomes, this enzyme is involved in an NADPH-dependent electron transport pathway. It oxidizes a variety of structurally unrelated compounds, including steroids, fatty acids, and xenobiotics. From Oryctolagus cuniculus (Rabbit).
   1251..2506    +  CDS            GCaMP6f (fragment): improved fluorescent protein-based calcium sensor (Chen et al., 2013)
   2545..3133    +  misc_feature   WPRE: woodchuck hepatitis virus posttranscriptional regulatory element
   3184..3203    +  misc_feature   cPPT/CTS (fragment): central polypurine tract and central termination sequence of HIV-1
   3205..3438    +  LTR            3' LTR (ΔU3): self-inactivating 3' long terminal repeat (LTR) from HIV-1
   3516..3637    +  polyA_signal   SV40 poly(A) signal: SV40 polyadenylation signal
   3677..3812    +  rep_origin     SV40 ori: SV40 origin of replication
   3833..3851    -  promoter       T7 promoter: promoter for bacteriophage T7 RNA polymerase
   3859..4014    +  CDS            lacZα (fragment): LacZα fragment of β-galactosidase; lacZ fragment
   4019..4447    +  rep_origin     f1 ori (sequence partly withheld): f1 bacteriophage origin of replication; arrow indicates direction of (+) strand synthesis
   4500..4604    +  promoter       AmpR promoter: bla
   4605..5465    +  CDS            AmpR: β-lactamase; bla; confers resistance to ampicillin, carbenicillin, and related antibiotics
   5636..6224    +  rep_origin     ori: high-copy-number ColE1/pMB1/pBR322/pUC origin of replication
   6407..6499    +  CDS            lacI (fragment): lac repressor; lacI; The lac repressor binds to the lac operator to inhibit transcription in E. coli. This inhibition can be relieved by adding lactose or isopropyl-β-D-thiogalactopyranoside (IPTG).
   6512..6533    +  protein_bind   CAP binding site: CAP binding activates transcription in the presence of cAMP. E. coli catabolite activator protein
   6548..6578    +  promoter       lac promoter: promoter for the E. coli lac operon
   6586..6602    +  protein_bind   lac operator: The lac repressor binds to the lac operator to inhibit transcription in E. coli. This inhibition can be relieved by adding lactose or isopropyl-β-D-thiogalactopyranoside (IPTG). lac repressor encoded by lacI
   6647..6665    +  promoter       T3 promoter: promoter for bacteriophage T3 RNA polymerase
   6693..6919    +  promoter       RSV promoter: Rous sarcoma virus enhancer/promoter
   6920..7100    +  LTR            5' LTR (truncated): truncated 5' long terminal repeat (LTR) from HIV-1
   7147..7272    +  misc_feature   HIV-1 Ψ: packaging signal of human immunodeficiency virus type 1
   7256..7619    +  CDS            HIV-1 gag (fragment): gag protein from human immunodeficiency virus 1; gag
   7765..7998    +  misc_feature   RRE: The Rev response element (RRE) of HIV-1 allows for Rev-dependent mRNA export from the nucleus to the cytoplasm.
   8375..8401    +  CDS            Rev (fragment): human immunodeficiency virus 1 (HIV-1) Rev protein; rev; enhances nuclear export of unspliced and incompletely spliced viral mRNAs
   8402..8902    +  promoter       hPGK promoter: human phosphoglycerate kinase 1 promoter
   8914..9309    +  CDS            BSD: blasticidin S deaminase; Aspergillus terreus BSD; confers resistance to blasticidin
   9369..9486    +  misc_feature   cPPT/CTS: central polypurine tract and central termination sequence of HIV-1
