[The description below was written by a language model from this plasmid's Addgene catalogue record and pLannotate feature annotations shown in this document.]
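Description:
pLX304_miRFP670nano-P2A-ERM-gCam6f is a 9.5 kb third-generation, self-inactivating lentiviral expression plasmid built on the pLX304 Gateway destination backbone, with the insert introduced by Gibson assembly. In bacteria it is maintained through a high-copy ColE1/pUC origin and selected with ampicillin (AmpR); an f1 origin and remnants of a lac/T3/T7 cloning region are also present. The viral portion comprises an RSV promoter-driven truncated HIV-1 5' LTR, the Ψ packaging signal with a gag fragment, the RRE for Rev-dependent export of the genomic RNA, a cPPT/CTS, WPRE and a ΔU3 3' LTR followed by an SV40 polyadenylation signal. This arrangement allows packaging when helper functions are supplied in trans and leaves an integrated provirus whose LTRs are transcriptionally inactive. An internal hPGK promoter drives blasticidin S deaminase, so transduced mammalian cells can be selected with blasticidin.

The payload is a single CMV enhancer/promoter-driven open reading frame of about 1.9 kb, sitting just downstream of a residual attB1 site. It encodes the near-infrared, biliverdin-dependent fluorescent protein miRFP670nano, followed according to the construct name by a P2A self-cleaving peptide (not separately annotated), then a short fragment of rabbit cytochrome P450 2C1 fused to the calcium indicator GCaMP6f. The CYP2C1 fragment corresponds in position to the "ERM" element of the name and presumably acts as an endoplasmic reticulum membrane anchor, placing the sensor on the cytosolic face of that membrane. Because the two proteins derive from one transcript, miRFP670nano serves as a calcium-insensitive normalising signal for GCaMP6f fluorescence, allowing ratiometric measurement of calcium in the cytosol adjacent to the ER membrane. The catalogue lists the insert species as human, although the annotated components are of cyanobacterial, rabbit and engineered origin.
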