Addgene plasmid #214927: pLX304_miRFP670nano-P2A-ERM-gCam6f
Purpose: Express miRFP670nano P2A ERM-gCaMP6f (fluorescent proteins and genetic calcium sensor, gCaMP6f for normalizing factor and sensing calcium ions at cytosol exposed to ERM, respectively)
Depositing lab: Xinnan Wang. Depositing organization: Stanford University. Publication: A mitochondrial inside-out iron-calcium signal reveals drug targets for Parkinson's disease. Bharat V, Durairaj AS, Vanhauwaert R, Li L, Muir CM, Chandra S, Kwak CS, Le Guen Y, Nandakishore P, Hsieh CH, Rensi SE, Altman RB, Greicius MD, Feng L, Wang X. Cell Rep. 2023 Dec 26;42(12):113544. doi: 10.1016/j.celrep.2023.113544. Epub 2023 Dec 6. PubMed 38060381.
Backbone
  Vector backbone: pLX304
  Backbone manufacturer: lentiviral Gateway destination vector
  Backbone size w/o insert (bp): 7661
  Total vector size (bp): 9543
  Vector type: Mammalian Expression, Lentiviral
  Selectable markers: Blasticidin
Growth in bacteria
  Bacterial resistance: Ampicillin, 100 μg/mL
  Growth temperature: 37°C
  Growth strain: NEB Stable
  Copy number: High Copy
Gene/Insert
  Gene/Insert name: miRFP670nano-P2A-ERM-gCam6f (alt names: miRFP670nano; gCaMP6f)
  Species: H. sapiens (human)
  Insert size (bp): 1881
  Promoter: CMVp
  Cloning method: Gibson Cloning
  Sequencing primers: 5′ CMV-F; 3′ WPRE-R
Resource information
  A portion of this plasmid was derived from a plasmid made by: pLX304 vector backbone is the gift from Alice Y. Ting (Stanford).
Terms and licenses: Academic/Nonprofit Terms; Industry Terms: Not Available to Industry
How to cite: pLX304_miRFP670nano-P2A-ERM-gCam6f was a gift from Xinnan Wang (Addgene plasmid # 214927 ; http://n2t.net/addgene:214927 ; RRID:Addgene_214927)
